>Addgene plasmid #89623 | pET21a - TryX | addgene full sequence | sequence record 176706 | Addgene NGS Result
ATGGCTAGCATGACTGGTGGACAGCAAATGGGTCGCGGATCCATGTCTGGTTTGGCGAAGTACCTCCCCA
GCACCATTAATCTGGTCTCCAAGAGCGGCACCGTCAGCCCCATTTCCCTTGCTGGGAAGACGGTGTTTTT
TTACTTCTCCGCCTCCTGGTGCCCGCCCTGCCGCGGCTTCACCCCGACCCTTGTGGAGTTTTACGAGAAG
TTCCGTGAATCGAAGAACTTCGAGGTCGTACTTGTCACCTGGGACGACGAGGAGGAGGCGTACAACGGGT
ACTTCGCCAAGATGCCATGGCTCGCCATCCCCTTCTCGAGCCGCACAGAGCTGGAGGCCCTCCGGTCGAC
TTTTGGCGTGGAGACTATCCCCACAGTTATCGCCGTCAACGCCGACACGGGCGCCGTGGTCAGCACGAAG
GGACGCGAGCGACTTTTGACCGACCCCGAGGGCAAAAACTTCCCCTGGTCCGACGCGGCCGCACTCGAGC
ACCACCACCACCACCACTGAGATCCGGCTGCTAACAAAGCCCGAAAGGAAGCTGAGTTGGCTGCTGCCAC
CGCTGAGCAATAACTAGCATAACCCCTTGGGGCCTCTAAACGGGTCTTGAGGGGTTTTTTGCTGAAAGGA
GGAACTATATCCGGATTGGCGAATGGG
[124 nt withheld, positions 658-781]
C
[91 nt withheld, positions 783-873]
A
[49 nt withheld, positions 875-923]
CCTTTGACGTTGGAGTCCACGTTCTTT
[37 nt withheld, positions 951-987]
ACCCTATCTCGGTCTATTCTTTTGATTTATAAGGGATTTTGCCGATTTCGGCCTATTGGTTAAAAAATGA
GCTGATTTAACAAAAATTTAACGCGAATTTTAACAAAATATTAACGCTTACAATTTAGGTGGCACTTTTC
GGGGAAATGTGCGCGGAACCCCTATTTGTTTATTTTTCTAAATACATTCAAATATGTATCCGCTCATGAG
ACAATAACCCTGATAAATGCTTCAATAATATTGAAAAAGGAAGAGTATGAGTATTCAACATTTCCGTGTC
GCCCTTATTCCCTTTTTTGCGGCATTTTGCCTTCCTGTTTTTGCTCACCCAGAAACGCTGGTGAAAGTAA
AAGATGCTGAAGATCAGTTGGGTGCACGAGTGGGTTACATCGAACTGGATCTCAACAGCGGTAAGATCCT
TGAGAGTTTTCGCCCCGAAGAACGTTTTCCAATGATGAGCACTTTTAAAGTTCTGCTATGTGGCGCGGTA
TTATCCCGTATTGACGCCGGGCAAGAGCAACTCGGTCGCCGCATACACTATTCTCAGAATGACTTGGTTG
AGTACTCACCAGTCACAGAAAAGCATCTTACGGATGGCATGACAGTAAGAGAATTATGCAGTGCTGCCAT
AACCATGAGTGATAACACTGCGGCCAACTTACTTCTGACAACGATCGGAGGACCGAAGGAGCTAACCGCT
TTTTTGCACAACATGGGGGATCATGTAACTCGCCTTGATCGTTGGGAACCGGAGCTGAATGAAGCCATAC
CAAACGACGAGCGTGACACCACGATGCCTGCAGCAATGGCAACAACGTTGCGCAAACTATTAACTGGCGA
ACTACTTACTCTAGCTTCCCGGCAACAATTAATAGACTGGATGGAGGCGGATAAAGTTGCAGGACCACTT
CTGCGCTCGGCCCTTCCGGCTGGCTGGTTTATTGCTGATAAATCTGGAGCCGGTGAGCGTGGGTCTCGCG
GTATCATTGCAGCACTGGGGCCAGATGGTAAGCCCTCCCGTATCGTAGTTATCTACACGACGGGGAGTCA
GGCAACTATGGATGAACGAAATAGACAGATCGCTGAGATAGGTGCCTCACTGATTAAGCATTGGTAACTG
TCAGACCAAGTTTACTCATATATACTTTAGATTGATTTAAAACTTCATTTTTAATTTAAAAGGATCTAGG
TGAAGATCCTTTTTGATAATCTCATGACCAAAATCCCTTAACGTGAGTTTTCGTTCCACTGAGCGTCAGA
CCCCGTAGAAAAGATCAAAGGATCTTCTTGAGATCCTTTTTTTCTGCGCGTAATCTGCTGCTTGCAAACA
AAAAAACCACCGCTACCAGCGGTGGTTTGTTTGCCGGATCAAGAGCTACCAACTCTTTTTCCGAAGGTAA
CTGGCTTCAGCAGAGCGCAGATACCAAATACTGTCCTTCTAGTGTAGCCGTAGTTAGGCCACCACTTCAA
GAACTCTGTAGCACCGCCTACATACCTCGCTCTGCTAATCCTGTTACCAGTGGCTGCTGCCAGTGGCGAT
AAGTCGTGTCTTACCGGGTTGGACTCAAGACGATAGTTACCGGATAAGGCGCAGCGGTCGGGCTGAACGG
GGGGTTCGTGCACACAGCCCAGCTTGGAGCGAACGACCTACACCGAACTGAGATACCTACAGCGTGAGCT
ATGAGAAAGCGCCACGCTTCCCGAAGGGAGAAAGGCGGACAGGTATCCGGTAAGCGGCAGGGTCGGAACA
GGAGAGCGCACGAGGGAGCTTCCAGGGGGAAACGCCTGGTATCTTTATAGTCCTGTCGGGTTTCGCCACC
TCTGACTTGAGCGTCGATTTTTGTGATGCTCGTCAGGGGGGCGGAGCCTATGGAAAAACGCCAGCAACGC
GGCCTTTTTACGGTTCCTGGCCTTTTGCTGGCCTTTTGCTCACATGTTCTTTCCTGCGTTATCCCCTGAT
TCTGTGGATAACCGTATTACCGCCTTTGAGTGAGCTGATACCGCTCGCCGCAGCCGAACGACCGAGCGCA
GCGAGTCAGTGAGCGAGGAAGCGGAAGAGCGCCTGATGCGGTATTTTCTCCTTACGCATCTGTGCGGTAT
TTCACACCGCAATGGTGCACTCTCAGTACAATCTGCTCTGATGCCGCATAGTTAAGCCAGTATACACTCC
GCTATCGCTACGTGACTGGGTCATGGCTGCGCCCCGACACCCGCCAACACCCGCTGACGCGCCCTGACGG
GCTTGTCTGCTCCCGGCATCCGCTTACAGACAAGCTGTGACCGTCTCCGGGAGCTGCATGTGTCAGAGGT
TTTCACCGTCATCACCGAAACGCGCGAGGCAGCTGCGGTAAAGCTCATCAGCGTGGTCGTGAAGCGATTC
ACAGATGTCTGCCTGTTCATCCGCGTCCAGCTCGTTGAGTTTCTCCAGAAGCGTTAATGTCTGGCTTCTG
ATAAAGCGGGCCATGTTAAGGGCGGTTTTTTCCTGTTTGGTCACTGATGCCTCCGTGTAAGGGGGATTTC
TGTTCATGGGGGTAATGATACCGATGAAACGAGAGAGGATGCTCACGATACGGGTTACTGATGATGAACA
TGCCCGGTTACTGGAACGTTGTGAGGGTAAACAACTGGCGGTATGGATGCGGCGGGACCAGAGAAAAATC
ACTCAGGGTCAATGCCAGCGCTTCGTTAATACAGATGTAGGTGTTCCACAGGGTAGCCAGCAGCATCCTG
CGATGCAGATCCGGAACATAATGGTGCAGGGCGCTGACTTCCGCGTTTCCAGACTTTACGAAACACGGAA
ACCGAAGACCATTCATGTTGTTGCTCAGGTCGCAGACGTTTTGCAGCAGCAGTCGCTTCACGTTCGCTCG
CGTATCGGTGATTCATTCTGCTAACCAGTAAGGCAACCCCGCCAGCCTAGCCGGGTCCTCAACGACAGGA
GCACGATCATGCGCACCCGTGGGGCCGCCATGCCGGCGATAATGGCCTGCTTCTCGCCGAAACGTTTGGT
GGCGGGACCAGTGACGAAGGCTTGAGCGAGGGCGTGCAAGATTCCGAATACCGCAAGCGACAGGCCGATC
ATCGTCGCGCTCCAGCGAAAGCGGTCCTCGCCGAAAATGACCCAGAGCGCTGCCGGCACCTGTCCTACGA
GTTGCATGATAAAGAAGACAGTCATAAGTGCGGCGACGATAGTCATGCCCCGCGCCCACCGGAAGGAGCT
GACTGGGTTGAAGGCTCTCAAGGGCATCGGTCGAGATCCCGGTGCCTAATGAGTGAGCTAACTTACATTA
ATTGCGTTGCGCTCACTGCCCGCTTTCCAGTCGGGAAACCTGTCGTGCCAGCTGCATTAATGAATCGGCC
AACGCGCGGGGAGAGGCGGTTTGCGTATTGGGCGCCAGGGTGGTTTTTCTTTTCACCAGTGAGACGGGCA
ACAGCTGATTGCCCTTCACCGCCTGGCCCTGAGAGAGTTGCAGCAAGCGGTCCACGCTGGTTTGCCCCAG
CAGGCGAAAATCCTGTTTGATGGTGGTTAACGGCGGGATATAACATGAGCTGTCTTCGGTATCGTCGTAT
CCCACTACCGAGATATCCGCACCAACGCGCAGCCCGGACTCGGTAATGGCGCGCATTGCGCCCAGCGCCA
TCTGATCGTTGGCAACCAGCATCGCAGTGGGAACGATGCCCTCATTCAGCATTTGCATGGTTTGTTGAAA
ACCGGACATGGCACTCCAGTCGCCTTCCCGTTCCGCTATCGGCTGAATTTGATTGCGAGTGAGATATTTA
TGCCAGCCAGCCAGACGCAGACGCGCCGAGACAGAACTTAATGGGCCCGCTAACAGCGCGATTTGCTGGT
GACCCAATGCGACCAGATGCTCCACGCCCAGTCGCGTACCGTCTTCATGGGAGAAAATAATACTGTTGAT
GGGTGTCTGGTCAGAGACATCAAGAAATAACGCCGGAACATTAGTGCAGGCAGCTTCCACAGCAATGGCA
TCCTGGTCATCCAGCGGATAGTTAATGATCAGCCCACTGACGCGTTGCGCGAGAAGATTGTGCACCGCCG
CTTTACAGGCTTCGACGCCGCTTCGTTCTACCATCGACACCACCACGCTGGCACCCAGTTGATCGGCGCG
AGATTTAATCGCCGCGACAATTTGCGACGGCGCGTGCAGGGCCAGACTGGAGGTGGCAACGCCAATCAGC
AACGACTGTTTGCCCGCCAGTTGTTGTGCCACGCGGTTGGGAATGTAATTCAGCTCCGCCATCGCCGCTT
CCACTTTTTCCCGCGTTTTCGCAGAAACGTGGCTGGCCTGGTTCACCACGCGGGAAACGGTCTGATAAGA
GACACCGGCATACTCTGCGACATCGTATAACGTTACTGGTTTCACATTCACCACCCTGAATTGACTCTCT
TCCGGGCGCTATCATGCCATACCGCGAAAGGTTTTGCGCCATTCGATGGTGTCCGGGATCTCGACGCTCT
CCCTTATGCGACTCCTGCATTAGGAAGCAGCCCAGTAGTAGGTTGAGGCCGTTGAGCACCGCCGCCGCAA
GGAATGGTGCATGCAAGGAGATGGCGCCCAACAGTCCCCCGGCCACGGGGCCTGCCACCATACCCACGCC
GAAACAAGCGCTCATGAGCCCGAAGTGGCGAGCCCGATCTTCCCCATCGGTGATGTCGGCGATATAGGCG
CCAGCAACCGCACCTGTGGCGCCGGTGATGCCGGCCACGATGCGTCCGGCGTAGAGGATCGAGATCTCGA
TCCCGCGAAATTAATACGACTCACTATAGGGGAATTGTGAGCGGATAACAATTCCCCTCTAGAAATAATT
TTGTTTAACTTTAAGAAGGAGATATACAT
Features (pLannotate 1.2.2; 20 found; start..end, strand, type, name):
      1..33      +  CDS            T7 tag (gene 10 leader): leader peptide from bacteriophage T7 gene 10 promotes efficient translation in E. coli
     43..468     +  CDS            TYPX_TRYBB: Experimental evidence at protein level: Swiss-Prot protein existence level 1. Acts as a thiol-disulfide oxidoreductase. It is spontaneously reduced by trypanothione. From Trypanosoma brucei brucei.
    490..507     +  CDS            9xHis (fragment): 9xHis affinity tag
    517..566     +  CDS            SET1 (fragment): solubility-enhancement tag derived from T7 phage gene 10B
    574..621     +  terminator     T7 terminator: transcription terminator for bacteriophage T7 RNA polymerase
    658..1086    +  rep_origin     f1 ori (sequence partly withheld): f1 bacteriophage origin of replication; arrow indicates direction of (+) strand synthesis
   1139..1243    +  promoter       AmpR promoter: bla
   1244..2104    +  CDS            AmpR: β-lactamase; bla; confers resistance to ampicillin, carbenicillin, and related antibiotics
   2275..2863    +  rep_origin     ori: high-copy-number ColE1/pMB1/pBR322/pUC origin of replication
   3049..3188    -  misc_feature   bom: basis of mobility region from pBR322
   3290..3481    -  CDS            rop: Rop protein, which maintains plasmids at low copy number; rop
   3498..3878    +  CDS            YPB1_ECOLX: Protein predicted: Swiss-Prot protein existence level 4. From Escherichia coli.
   3950..4241    -  CDS            TcR (fragment): tetracycline efflux protein; tet; confers resistance to tetracycline
   4256..4277    -  protein_bind   CAP binding site: CAP binding activates transcription in the presence of cAMP. E. coli catabolite activator protein
   4290..5372    -  CDS            lacI: lac repressor; lacI; The lac repressor binds to the lac operator to inhibit transcription in E. coli. This inhibition can be relieved by adding lactose or isopropyl-β-D-thiogalactopyranoside (IPTG).
   5373..5450    -  promoter       lacI promoter: lacI
   5458..5737    -  CDS            TcR (fragment): tetracycline efflux protein; tet; confers resistance to tetracycline
   5759..5777    +  promoter       T7 promoter: promoter for bacteriophage T7 RNA polymerase
   5778..5802    +  protein_bind   lac operator: The lac repressor binds to the lac operator to inhibit transcription in E. coli. This inhibition can be relieved by adding lactose or isopropyl-β-D-thiogalactopyranoside (IPTG). lac repressor encoded by lacI
   5817..5839    +  RBS            RBS: efficient ribosome binding site from bacteriophage T7 gene 10 (Olins and Rangwala, 1989)
