[The description below was written by a language model from this plasmid's Addgene catalogue record and pLannotate feature annotations shown in this document.]
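Description:
pET21a - TryX is a bacterial expression plasmid built on the pET21a backbone for IPTG-inducible production of recombinant tryparedoxin from Trypanosoma cruzi in E. coli. The sequenced record is about 5.8 kb. It carries a ColE1/pBR322-type origin together with the bom and rop elements typical of pET vectors, although the catalogue lists it as high copy. It also has an f1 phage origin and a β-lactamase gene for ampicillin selection. The short tetracycline-resistance fragments and the predicted E. coli open reading frame in the annotation are non-functional remnants of the pBR322 lineage rather than usable markers.

The roughly 430 bp tryparedoxin coding sequence sits downstream of a T7 promoter, a lac operator and the strong T7 gene 10 ribosome binding site, and is followed by the T7 terminator. A plasmid-borne lacI gene supplies repressor, so transcription stays low until IPTG is added in a host that provides T7 RNA polymerase. The protein is made with an N-terminal T7 tag (the gene 10 leader) from the backbone and a C-terminal six-histidine tag for metal-affinity purification. The automated annotation calls this tag a "9xHis fragment" and matches the insert to the homologous T. brucei tryparedoxin, a thiol-disulfide oxidoreductase reduced by trypanothione, but the catalogue gives the species as T. cruzi. The small "SET1" hit after the tag is probably vector sequence upstream of the terminator, not a translated fusion.

Repository sequencing found two substitutions, K13N and A95T, relative to the reference gene, and the depositor states that these lie outside functional domains. The associated publication concerns how killer lymphocytes kill intracellular parasites.
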