Addgene plasmid #89623: pET21a - TryX
Purpose: [Edit] Expresses recombinant 6HIS tagged T. cruzi tryparedoxin protein in E. coli upon IPTG induction
Depositing lab: Judy Lieberman. Depositing organization: Boston Children's Hospital. Publication: Killer lymphocytes use granulysin, perforin and granzymes to kill intracellular parasites. Dotiwala F, Mulik S, Polidoro RB, Ansara JA, Burleigh BA, Walch M, Gazzinelli RT, Lieberman J. Nat Med. 2016 Feb;22(2):210-6. doi: 10.1038/nm.4023. Epub 2016 Jan 11. PubMed 26752517.
Backbone
  Vector backbone: pET21a
  Backbone size w/o insert (bp): 5500
  Vector type: Bacterial Expression
Growth in bacteria
  Bacterial resistance: Ampicillin, 100 μg/mL
  Growth temperature: 37°C
  Growth strain: DH5alpha
  Copy number: High Copy
Gene/Insert
  Gene/Insert name: Tryparedoxin (alt name: TyrX)
  Species: T. cruzi
  Insert size (bp): 432
  GenBank ID: Tc00.1047053509997.30 Tc00.1047053509997.30
  Tag / fusion protein: 6HIS (C terminal on insert); T7 tag (gene 10 leader) (N terminal on backbone)
Terms and licenses: Academic/Nonprofit Terms; Industry Terms: Not Available to Industry
Depositor comments: Addgene NGS results found K13N and A95T within the Tryparedoxin translation compared to Tc00.1047053509997.30. Depositor states that mutation is outside of functional domains
How to cite: pET21a - TryX was a gift from Judy Lieberman (Addgene plasmid # 89623 ; http://n2t.net/addgene:89623 ; RRID:Addgene_89623)
